Addgene plasmid #112390: pZNF257.1.0-gDNA
Purpose: CRISPR plasmid for expression of Cas9 and gRNA targeting human transcription factor ZNF257
Depositing lab: Kevin White. Depositing organization: University of Chicago.
Backbone
  Vector backbone: pX330
  Backbone manufacturer: Zhang lab (Addgene plasmid ID: 42230)
  Vector type: Mammalian Expression, CRISPR
Growth in bacteria
  Bacterial resistance: Ampicillin, 100 μg/mL
  Growth temperature: 37°C
  Growth strain: DH5alpha
  Copy number: High Copy
Gene/Insert
  Gene/Insert name: ZNF257
  gRNA/shRNA sequence: ATTATGAATTATGTTTAGTA AGG
  Species: H. sapiens (human)
  Entrez Gene: ZNF257 (a.k.a. BMZF4, BMZF-4)
  Cloning method: Restriction Enzyme; 5′ cloning site BbsI (destroyed during cloning); 3′ cloning site BbsI (destroyed during cloning)
  Sequencing primers: 5′ hU6-F (5'-GAGGGCCTATTTCCCATGATT-3')
Terms and licenses: Academic/Nonprofit Terms; Industry Terms: Not Available to Industry
Depositor comments: gRNA sequence listed includes 20 nucleotide target sequence, followed by the uncloned PAM sequence. The PAM sequence is not present in the plasmid. Use with plasmid pZNF257-donor.
How to cite: pZNF257.1.0-gDNA was a gift from Kevin White (Addgene plasmid # 112390 ; http://n2t.net/addgene:112390 ; RRID:Addgene_112390)
