[The description below was written by a language model from this plasmid's Addgene catalogue record and pLannotate feature annotations shown in this document.]
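Description:
pZNF257.1.0-gDNA is a mammalian CRISPR expression plasmid built on the pX330 backbone. From a single vector it delivers both Streptococcus pyogenes Cas9 and a single guide RNA directed against the human zinc-finger transcription factor gene ZNF257 (also known as BMZF4). The 20-nucleotide targeting sequence was cloned into the backbone's paired BbsI sites, which were destroyed in the process. The guide therefore sits directly between the human U6 RNA polymerase III promoter and the S. pyogenes gRNA scaffold. The depositor notes that the adjacent PAM is part of the genomic target only and is not present in the plasmid.

Cas9 is expressed from a hybrid promoter made up of the CMV enhancer, the chicken β-actin promoter and a hybrid CBA/MVM intron. The annotation software splits the Cas9 coding sequence into contiguous N- and C-terminal portions, which together form one continuous reading frame. This is followed by a bipartite nucleoplasmin nuclear localization signal and a bovine growth hormone polyadenylation signal. A single AAV2 inverted terminal repeat lies downstream; with only one ITR annotated, the table does not support use as an AAV packaging vector. The feature table also lists an f1 origin and short bom and rop fragments.

In bacteria the plasmid replicates from a high-copy ColE1/pUC-type origin and is selected with ampicillin through the β-lactamase gene. The annotated 8,508 nt sequence covers the full plasmid and is consistent with the catalogue entry. According to the record, the plasmid is meant to be used together with a companion plasmid, pZNF257-donor. This implies that the Cas9 cut at the ZNF257 locus serves to promote donor-templated editing, although the record does not describe what the donor introduces.
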