Features (pLannotate 1.2.2; 18 found; start..end, strand, type, name):
     79..122     +  misc_RNA       gRNA scaffold (fragment): guide RNA scaffold for the Streptococcus pyogenes CRISPR/Cas9 system
    169..454     +  enhancer       CMV enhancer: human cytomegalovirus immediate early enhancer; contains an 18-bp deletion relative to the standard CMV enhancer
    456..733     +  promoter       chicken β-actin promoter: No description available
    734..961     +  intron         hybrid intron: hybrid between chicken β-actin (CBA) and minute virus of mice (MMV) introns (Gray et al., 2011)
   1099..2700    +  CDS            Cas9(N): N-terminal portion of Streptococcus pyogenes Cas9 (Zetsche et al., 2015)
   2701..5199    +  CDS            Cas9(C): C-terminal portion of Streptococcus pyogenes Cas9 (Zetsche et al., 2015)
   5200..5247    +  CDS            nucleoplasmin NLS: bipartite nuclear localization signal from nucleoplasmin
   5281..5392    +  polyA_signal   bGH poly(A) signal: bovine growth hormone polyadenylation signal
   5497..5637    +  repeat_region  AAV2 ITR: inverted terminal repeat of adeno-associated virus serotype 2 inverted
   5642..5693    -  misc_feature   bom (fragment): basis of mobility region from pBR322
   5712..6167    +  rep_origin     f1 ori (sequence partly withheld): f1 bacteriophage origin of replication; arrow indicates direction of (+) strand synthesis
   6168..6217    -  misc_feature   bom (fragment): basis of mobility region from pBR322
   6319..6354    -  CDS            rop (fragment): Rop protein, which maintains plasmids at low copy number; rop
   6449..6553    +  promoter       AmpR promoter: bla
   6554..7414    +  CDS            AmpR: β-lactamase; bla; confers resistance to ampicillin, carbenicillin, and related antibiotics
   7585..8173    +  rep_origin     ori: high-copy-number ColE1/pMB1/pBR322/pUC origin of replication
   8235..8475    +  promoter       U6 promoter: RNA polymerase III promoter for human U6 snRNA
   8505..72      +  misc_RNA       gRNA scaffold (across the origin): guide RNA scaffold for the Streptococcus pyogenes CRISPR/Cas9 system
>Addgene plasmid #112390 | pZNF257.1.0-gDNA | addgene full sequence | sequence record 229882 | Addgene NGS Result
TAGAGCTAGAAATAGCAAGTTAAAATAAGGCTAGTCCGTTATCAACTTGAAAAAGTGGCACCGAGTCGGT
GCTTTTTTGTTTTAGAGCTAGAAATAGCAAGTTAAAATAAGGCTAGTCCGTTTTTAGCGCGTGCGCCAAT
TCTGCAGACAAATGGCTCTAGAGGTACCCGTTACATAACTTACGGTAAATGGCCCGCCTGGCTGACCGCC
CAACGACCCCCGCCCATTGACGTCAATAGTAACGCCAATAGGGACTTTCCATTGACGTCAATGGGTGGAG
TATTTACGGTAAACTGCCCACTTGGCAGTACATCAAGTGTATCATATGCCAAGTACGCCCCCTATTGACG
TCAATGACGGTAAATGGCCCGCCTGGCATTGTGCCCAGTACATGACCTTATGGGACTTTCCTACTTGGCA
GTACATCTACGTATTAGTCATCGCTATTACCATGGTCGAGGTGAGCCCCACGTTCTGCTTCACTCTCCCC
ATCTCCCCCCCCTCCCCACCCCCAATTTTGTATTTATTTATTTTTTAATTATTTTGTGCAGCGATGGGGG
CGGGGGGGGGGGGGGGGCGCGCGCCRGGGGGGGGGGGGGGGGGGGGGGGGGGGGGGGGGGCGRGGCGGAG
AGGTGCGGCGGCAGCCAATCAGAGCGGCGCGCTCCGAAAGTTTCCTTTTATGGCGAGGCGGCGGCGGCGG
CGGCCCTATAAAAAGCGAAGCGCGCGGCGGGCGGGAGTCGCTGCGCGCTGCCTTCGCCCCGTGCCCCGCT
CCGCCGCCGCCTCGCGCCGCCCGCCCCGGCTCTGACTGACCGCGTTACTCCCACAGGTGAGCGGGCGGGA
CGGCCCTTCTCCTCCGGGCTGTAATTAGCTGAGCAAGAGGTAAGGGTTTAAGGGATGGTTGGTTGGTGGG
GTATTAATGTTTAATTACCTGGAGCACCTGCCTGAAATCACTTTTTTTCAGGTTGGACCGGTGCCACCAT
GGACTATAAGGACCACGACGGAGACTACAAGGATCATGATATTGATTACAAAGACGATGACGATAAGATG
GCCCCAAAGAAGAAGCGGAAGGTCGGTATCCACGGAGTCCCAGCAGCCGACAAGAAGTACAGCATCGGCC
TGGACATCGGCACCAACTCTGTGGGCTGGGCCGTGATCACCGACGAGTACAAGGTGCCCAGCAAGAAATT
CAAGGTGCTGGGCAACACCGACCGGCACAGCATCAAGAAGAACCTGATCGGAGCCCTGCTGTTCGACAGC
GGCGAAACAGCCGAGGCCACCCGGCTGAAGAGAACCGCCAGAAGAAGATACACCAGACGGAAGAACCGGA
TCTGCTATCTGCAAGAGATCTTCAGCAACGAGATGGCCAAGGTGGACGACAGCTTCTTCCACAGACTGGA
AGAGTCCTTCCTGGTGGAAGAGGATAAGAAGCACGAGCGGCACCCCATCTTCGGCAACATCGTGGACGAG
GTGGCCTACCACGAGAAGTACCCCACCATCTACCACCTGAGAAAGAAACTGGTGGACAGCACCGACAAGG
CCGACCTGCGGCTGATCTATCTGGCCCTGGCCCACATGATCAAGTTCCGGGGCCACTTCCTGATCGAGGG
CGACCTGAACCCCGACAACAGCGACGTGGACAAGCTGTTCATCCAGCTGGTGCAGACCTACAACCAGCTG
TTCGAGGAAAACCCCATCAACGCCAGCGGCGTGGACGCCAAGGCCATCCTGTCTGCCAGACTGAGCAAGA
GCAGACGGCTGGAAAATCTGATCGCCCAGCTGCCCGGCGAGAAGAAGAATGGCCTGTTCGGAAACCTGAT
TGCCCTGAGCCTGGGCCTGACCCCCAACTTCAAGAGCAACTTCGACCTGGCCGAGGATGCCAAACTGCAG
CTGAGCAAGGACACCTACGACGACGACCTGGACAACCTGCTGGCCCAGATCGGCGACCAGTACGCCGACC
TGTTTCTGGCCGCCAAGAACCTGTCCGACGCCATCCTGCTGAGCGACATCCTGAGAGTGAACACCGAGAT
CACCAAGGCCCCCCTGAGCGCCTCTATGATCAAGAGATACGACGAGCACCACCAGGACCTGACCCTGCTG
AAAGCTCTCGTGCGGCAGCAGCTGCCTGAGAAGTACAAAGAGATTTTCTTCGACCAGAGCAAGAACGGCT
ACGCCGGCTACATTGACGGCGGAGCCAGCCAGGAAGAGTTCTACAAGTTCATCAAGCCCATCCTGGAAAA
GATGGACGGCACCGAGGAACTGCTCGTGAAGCTGAACAGAGAGGACCTGCTGCGGAAGCAGCGGACCTTC
GACAACGGCAGCATCCCCCACCAGATCCACCTGGGAGAGCTGCACGCCATTCTGCGGCGGCAGGAAGATT
TTTACCCATTCCTGAAGGACAACCGGGAAAAGATCGAGAAGATCCTGACCTTCCGCATCCCCTACTACGT
GGGCCCTCTGGCCAGGGGAAACAGCAGATTCGCCTGGATGACCAGAAAGAGCGAGGAAACCATCACCCCC
TGGAACTTCGAGGAAGTGGTGGACAAGGGCGCTTCCGCCCAGAGCTTCATCGAGCGGATGACCAACTTCG
ATAAGAACCTGCCCAACGAGAAGGTGCTGCCCAAGCACAGCCTGCTGTACGAGTACTTCACCGTGTATAA
CGAGCTGACCAAAGTGAAATACGTGACCGAGGGAATGAGAAAGCCCGCCTTCCTGAGCGGCGAGCAGAAA
AAGGCCATCGTGGACCTGCTGTTCAAGACCAACCGGAAAGTGACCGTGAAGCAGCTGAAAGAGGACTACT
TCAAGAAAATCGAGTGCTTCGACTCCGTGGAAATCTCCGGCGTGGAAGATCGGTTCAACGCCTCCCTGGG
CACATACCACGATCTGCTGAAAATTATCAAGGACAAGGACTTCCTGGACAATGAGGAAAACGAGGACATT
CTGGAAGATATCGTGCTGACCCTGACACTGTTTGAGGACAGAGAGATGATCGAGGAACGGCTGAAAACCT
ATGCCCACCTGTTCGACGACAAAGTGATGAAGCAGCTGAAGCGGCGGAGATACACCGGCTGGGGCAGGCT
GAGCCGGAAGCTGATCAACGGCATCCGGGACAAGCAGTCCGGCAAGACAATCCTGGATTTCCTGAAGTCC
GACGGCTTCGCCAACAGAAACTTCATGCAGCTGATCCACGACGACAGCCTGACCTTTAAAGAGGACATCC
AGAAAGCCCAGGTGTCCGGCCAGGGCGATAGCCTGCACGAGCACATTGCCAATCTGGCCGGCAGCCCCGC
CATTAAGAAGGGCATCCTGCAGACAGTGAAGGTGGTGGACGAGCTCGTGAAAGTGATGGGCCGGCACAAG
CCCGAGAACATCGTGATCGAAATGGCCAGAGAGAACCAGACCACCCAGAAGGGACAGAAGAACAGCCGCG
AGAGAATGAAGCGGATCGAAGAGGGCATCAAAGAGCTGGGCAGCCAGATCCTGAAAGAACACCCCGTGGA
AAACACCCAGCTGCAGAACGAGAAGCTGTACCTGTACTACCTGCAGAATGGGCGGGATATGTACGTGGAC
CAGGAACTGGACATCAACCGGCTGTCCGACTACGATGTGGACCATATCGTGCCTCAGAGCTTTCTGAAGG
ACGACTCCATCGACAACAAGGTGCTGACCAGAAGCGACAAGAACCGGGGCAAGAGCGACAACGTGCCCTC
CGAAGAGGTCGTGAAGAAGATGAAGAACTACTGGCGGCAGCTGCTGAACGCCAAGCTGATTACCCAGAGA
AAGTTCGACAATCTGACCAAGGCCGAGAGAGGCGGCCTGAGCGAACTGGATAAGGCCGGCTTCATCAAGA
GACAGCTGGTGGAAACCCGGCAGATCACAAAGCACGTGGCACAGATCCTGGACTCCCGGATGAACACTAA
GTACGACGAGAATGACAAGCTGATCCGGGAAGTGAAAGTGATCACCCTGAAGTCCAAGCTGGTGTCCGAT
TTCCGGAAGGATTTCCAGTTTTACAAAGTGCGCGAGATCAACAACTACCACCACGCCCACGACGCCTACC
TGAACGCCGTCGTGGGAACCGCCCTGATCAAAAAGTACCCTAAGCTGGAAAGCGAGTTCGTGTACGGCGA
CTACAAGGTGTACGACGTGCGGAAGATGATCGCCAAGAGCGAGCAGGAAATCGGCAAGGCTACCGCCAAG
TACTTCTTCTACAGCAACATCATGAACTTTTTCAAGACCGAGATTACCCTGGCCAACGGCGAGATCCGGA
AGCGGCCTCTGATCGAGACAAACGGCGAAACCGGGGAGATCGTGTGGGATAAGGGCCGGGATTTTGCCAC
CGTGCGGAAAGTGCTGAGCATGCCCCAAGTGAATATCGTGAAAAAGACCGAGGTGCAGACAGGCGGCTTC
AGCAAAGAGTCTATCCTGCCCAAGAGGAACAGCGATAAGCTGATCGCCAGAAAGAAGGACTGGGACCCTA
AGAAGTACGGCGGCTTCGACAGCCCCACCGTGGCCTATTCTGTGCTGGTGGTGGCCAAAGTGGAAAAGGG
CAAGTCCAAGAAACTGAAGAGTGTGAAAGAGCTGCTGGGGATCACCATCATGGAAAGAAGCAGCTTCGAG
AAGAATCCCATCGACTTTCTGGAAGCCAAGGGCTACAAAGAAGTGAAAAAGGACCTGATCATCAAGCTGC
CTAAGTACTCCCTGTTCGAGCTGGAAAACGGCCGGAAGAGAATGCTGGCCTCTGCCGGCGAACTGCAGAA
GGGAAACGAACTGGCCCTGCCCTCCAAATATGTGAACTTCCTGTACCTGGCCAGCCACTATGAGAAGCTG
AAGGGCTCCCCCGAGGATAATGAGCAGAAACAGCTGTTTGTGGAACAGCACAAGCACTACCTGGACGAGA
TCATCGAGCAGATCAGCGAGTTCTCCAAGAGAGTGATCCTGGCCGACGCTAATCTGGACAAAGTGCTGTC
CGCCTACAACAAGCACCGGGATAAGCCCATCAGAGAGCAGGCCGAGAATATCATCCACCTGTTTACCCTG
ACCAATCTGGGAGCCCCTGCCGCCTTCAAGTACTTTGACACCACCATCGACCGGAAGAGGTACACCAGCA
CCAAAGAGGTGCTGGACGCCACCCTGATCCACCAGAGCATCACCGGCCTGTACGAGACACGGATCGACCT
GTCTCAGCTGGGAGGCGACAAAAGGCCGGCGGCCACGAAAAAGGCCGGCCAGGCAAAAAAGAAAAAGTAA
GAATTCCTAGAGCTCGCTGATCAGCCTCGACTGTGCCTTCTAGTTGCCAGCCATCTGTTGTTTGCCCCTC
CCCCGTGCCTTCCTTGACCCTGGAAGGTGCCACTCCCACTGTCCTTTCCTAATAAAATGAGGAAATTGCA
TCGCATTGTCTGAGTAGGTGTCATTCTATTCTGGGGGGTGGGGTGGGGCAGGACAGCAAGGGGGAGGATT
GGGAAGAGAATAGCAGGCATGCTGGGGAGCGGCCGCAGGAACCCCTAGTGATGGAGTTGGCCACTCCCTC
TCTGCGCGCTCGCTCGCTCACTGAGGCCGGGCGACCAAAGGTCGCCCGACGCCCGGGCTTTGCCCGGGCG
GCCTCAGTGAGCGAGCGAGCGCGCAGCTGCCTGCAGGGGCGCCTGATGCGGTATTTTCTCCTTACGCATC
TGTGCGGTATTTCACACCGCATA
[95 nt withheld, positions 5694-5788]
T
[46 nt withheld, positions 5790-5835]
C
[141 nt withheld, positions 5837-5977]
CCTTTGACGTTGGAGTCCACGTTCTTT
[37 nt withheld, positions 6005-6041]
ACTCTATCTCGGGCTATTCTTTTGATTTATAAGGGATTTTGCCGATTTCGGTCTATTGGTTAAAAAATGA
GCTGATTTAACAAAAATTTAACGCGAATTTTAACAAAATATTAACGTTTACAATTTTATGGTGCACTCTC
AGTACAATCTGCTCTGATGCCGCATAGTTAAGCCAGCCCCGACACCCGCCAACACCCGCTGACGCGCCCT
GACGGGCTTGTCTGCTCCCGGCATCCGCTTACAGACAAGCTGTGACCGTCTCCGGGAGCTGCATGTGTCA
GAGGTTTTCACCGTCATCACCGAAACGCGCGAGACGAAAGGGCCTCGTGATACGCCTATTTTTATAGGTT
AATGTCATGATAATAATGGTTTCTTAGACGTCAGGTGGCACTTTTCGGGGAAATGTGCGCGGAACCCCTA
TTTGTTTATTTTTCTAAATACATTCAAATATGTATCCGCTCATGAGACAATAACCCTGATAAATGCTTCA
ATAATATTGAAAAAGGAAGAGTATGAGTATTCAACATTTCCGTGTCGCCCTTATTCCCTTTTTTGCGGCA
TTTTGCCTTCCTGTTTTTGCTCACCCAGAAACGCTGGTGAAAGTAAAAGATGCTGAAGATCAGTTGGGTG
CACGAGTGGGTTACATCGAACTGGATCTCAACAGCGGTAAGATCCTTGAGAGTTTTCGCCCCGAAGAACG
TTTTCCAATGATGAGCACTTTTAAAGTTCTGCTATGTGGCGCGGTATTATCCCGTATTGACGCCGGGCAA
GAGCAACTCGGTCGCCGCATACACTATTCTCAGAATGACTTGGTTGAGTACTCACCAGTCACAGAAAAGC
ATCTTACGGATGGCATGACAGTAAGAGAATTATGCAGTGCTGCCATAACCATGAGTGATAACACTGCGGC
CAACTTACTTCTGACAACGATCGGAGGACCGAAGGAGCTAACCGCTTTTTTGCACAACATGGGGGATCAT
GTAACTCGCCTTGATCGTTGGGAACCGGAGCTGAATGAAGCCATACCAAACGACGAGCGTGACACCACGA
TGCCTGTAGCAATGGCAACAACGTTGCGCAAACTATTAACTGGCGAACTACTTACTCTAGCTTCCCGGCA
ACAATTAATAGACTGGATGGAGGCGGATAAAGTTGCAGGACCACTTCTGCGCTCGGCCCTTCCGGCTGGC
TGGTTTATTGCTGATAAATCTGGAGCCGGTGAGCGTGGAAGCCGCGGTATCATTGCAGCACTGGGGCCAG
ATGGTAAGCCCTCCCGTATCGTAGTTATCTACACGACGGGGAGTCAGGCAACTATGGATGAACGAAATAG
ACAGATCGCTGAGATAGGTGCCTCACTGATTAAGCATTGGTAACTGTCAGACCAAGTTTACTCATATATA
CTTTAGATTGATTTAAAACTTCATTTTTAATTTAAAAGGATCTAGGTGAAGATCCTTTTTGATAATCTCA
TGACCAAAATCCCTTAACGTGAGTTTTCGTTCCACTGAGCGTCAGACCCCGTAGAAAAGATCAAAGGATC
TTCTTGAGATCCTTTTTTTCTGCGCGTAATCTGCTGCTTGCAAACAAAAAAACCACCGCTACCAGCGGTG
GTTTGTTTGCCGGATCAAGAGCTACCAACTCTTTTTCCGAAGGTAACTGGCTTCAGCAGAGCGCAGATAC
CAAATACTGTTCTTCTAGTGTAGCCGTAGTTAGGCCACCACTTCAAGAACTCTGTAGCACCGCCTACATA
CCTCGCTCTGCTAATCCTGTTACCAGTGGCTGCTGCCAGTGGCGATAAGTCGTGTCTTACCGGGTTGGAC
TCAAGACGATAGTTACCGGATAAGGCGCAGCGGTCGGGCTGAACGGGGGGTTCGTGCACACAGCCCAGCT
TGGAGCGAACGACCTACACCGAACTGAGATACCTACAGCGTGAGCTATGAGAAAGCGCCACGCTTCCCGA
AGGGAGAAAGGCGGACAGGTATCCGGTAAGCGGCAGGGTCGGAACAGGAGAGCGCACGAGGGAGCTTCCA
GGGGGAAACGCCTGGTATCTTTATAGTCCTGTCGGGTTTCGCCACCTCTGACTTGAGCGTCGATTTTTGT
GATGCTCGTCAGGGGGGCGGAGCCTATGGAAAAACGCCAGCAACGCGGCCTTTTTACGGTTCCTGGCCTT
TTGCTGGCCTTTTGCTCACATGTGAGGGCCTATTTCCCATGATTCCTTCATATTTGCATATACGATACAA
GGCTGTTAGAGAGATAATTGGAATTAATTTGACTGTAAACACAAAGATATTAGTACAAAATACGTGACGT
AGAAAGTAATAATTTCTTGGGTAGTTTGCAGTTTTAAAATTATGTTTTAAAATGGACTATCATATGCTTA
CCGTAACTTGAAAGTATTTCGATTTCTTGGCTTTATATATCTTGTGGAAAGGACGAAACACCGATTATGA
ATTATGTTTAGTAGTTT
